>Addgene plasmid #50497 | FN207 | addgene partial sequence | sequence record 85551 | T7 5'-TAATACGACTCACTATAGGG-3'
TTTGTTTAACTTTAAGAAGGAGATATACATATGCAGCCTGGGAGCTCTATTCCACCTTACAACACCGAGG
TGACTGAGACCACCATTGTGATCACATGGACGCCTGCTCCAAGAATTGGTTTTAAGCTGGGTGTACGACC
AAGCCAGGGAGGAGAGGCACCACGAGAAGTGACTTCAGACTCAGGAAGCATCGTTGTGTCCGGCTTGACT
CCAGGAGTAGAATACGTCTACACCATCCAAGTCCTGAGAGATGGACAGGAAAGAGATGCGCCAATTGTAA
ACAAAGTGGTGACACCATTGTCTCCACCAACAAACTTGCATCTGGAGGCAAACCCTGACACTGGAGTGCT
CACAGTCTCCTGGGAGAGGAGCACCACCCCAGACATTACTGGTTATAGAATTACCACAACCCCTACAAAC
GGCCAGCAGGGAAATTCTTTGGAAGAAGTGGTCCATGCTGATCAGAGCTCCTGCACTTTTGATAACCTGA
GTCCCGGCCTGGAGTACAATGTCAGTGTTTACACTGTCAAGGATGACAAGGAAAGTGTCCCTATCTCTGA
TACCATCATCCCAGCTGTTCCTCCTCCCACTGACCTGCGATTCACCAACATTGGTCCAGACACCATGCGT
GTCACCTGGGCTCCACCCCCATCCATTGATTTAACCAACTTCCTGGTGCGTTACTCACCTGTGAAAAATG
AGGAAGATGTTGCAGAGTTGTCAATTTCTCCTTCAGACAATGCAGTGGTCTTAACAAATCTCCTGCCTGG
TACAGAATATGTAGTGAGTGTCTCCAGTGTCTACGAACAACATGAGAGCACACCTCTTAGAGGAAGACAG
AAAACAGGTCTTGATTCCCCAACTGGCATTGACTTTTCTGATATTACTGCCAACTCTTTTACTGTGCACT
