>Addgene plasmid #50497 | FN207 | addgene partial sequence | sequence record 86555 | T7term 5'-GCTAGTTATTGCTCAGCGG-3'
CTTTCGGGCTTTGTTAGCAGCCGGATCAAGCTTCCGCGGCCGCTAGCTAGCTATGCATCACATCTGGGAT
GGTTTGTC
[273 nt withheld, positions 79-351]
CGGAACATCAGAAACTGTTGATTGTTGGCCAATCAATAAGGGACTTTCCTCTCTGCCATTAAGAGCAACG
ATGCTGACCACATACTCTGTGCCTGGAGTGAGGTTGGTGAGGGTGATGGAATTCCGAGAGTGGGGCACCC
GATCTTCTCGAGGTCTCCCACTGAAGTGCTCGGGATGATGGCGGATCCTGTAGCCAGTGATGGTGGCTCG
AGGAGCAATCCAGTGCACAGTAAAAGAGTTGGCAGTAATATCAGAAAAGTCAATGCCAGTTGGGGAATCA
AGACCTGTTTTCTGTCTTCCTCTAAGAGGTGTGCTCTCATGTTGTTCGTAGACACTGGAGACACTCACTA
CATATTCTGTACCAGGCAGGAGATTTGTTAAGACCACTGCATTGTCTGAAGGAGAAATTGACAACTCTGC
AACATCTTCCTCATTTTTCACAGGTGAGTAACGCACCAGGAAGTTGGTTAAATCAATGGATGGGGGTGGA
GCCCAGGTGACACGCATGGTGTCTGGACCAATGTTGGTGAATCGCAGGTCAGTGGGAGGAGGAACAGCTG
GGATGATGGTATCAGAGATAGGGACACTTTCCTTGTCATCCTTGACAGTGTAAACACTGACATTGTACTC
CAGGCCGGGACTCAGGTTATCAAAAGTGCAGGAGCTCTGATCAGCATGGACC
