[The description below was written by a language model from this plasmid's Addgene catalogue record.]
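Description:
FN207 is a bacterial expression plasmid built on a modified form of the commercial pRSET C backbone (recorded as pRSETC'). It is a high-copy plasmid maintained in E. coli under ampicillin selection. The record provides catalogue fields only, with no feature table, so the origin of replication, terminators and other backbone elements are not itemised. Vectors of the pRSET family are generally pUC-derived, which would fit the stated high copy number.

The insert is a fragment of human fibronectin (FN1), referenced to a fibronectin transcript accession and described as "repeats 6-10". Given the associated study on the integrin α5β1 synergy site, this most likely means type III repeats 6 through 10, the central cell-binding region that contains the RGD motif in repeat 10 and the synergy site in repeat 9, although the record does not state the repeat type explicitly. The fragment was cloned between NdeI and NsiI sites, both of which remain intact, and is transcribed from a T7 promoter. Expression therefore requires a host that supplies T7 RNA polymerase, whereas the listed DH5alpha strain serves for propagation only. No tags are recorded. Because NdeI typically overlaps the start codon in pRSET vectors, the standard N-terminal His tag and epitope leader may have been removed, but this cannot be confirmed from the record.

The construct is suited to producing a recombinant fibronectin cell-binding fragment in bacteria. Such a fragment can be used in cell adhesion and integrin-binding assays, including studies of how dependence on the synergy site varies with the activation state of α5β1.
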