Addgene plasmid #50497: FN207
Depositing lab: Kenneth Yamada. Depositing organization: National Institute of Dental and Craniofacial Research (NIDCR). Publication: Requirement for the synergy site for cell adhesion to fibronectin depends on the activation state of integrin alpha 5 beta 1. Danen EH, Aota S, van Kraats AA, Yamada KM, Ruiter DJ, van Muijen GN. J Biol Chem. 1995 Sep 15;270(37):21612-8. 10.1074/jbc.270.37.21612 PubMed 7545166.
Backbone
  Vector backbone: pRSETC'
  Backbone manufacturer: Invitrogen
  Vector type: Bacterial Expression
Growth in bacteria
  Bacterial resistance: Ampicillin, 100 μg/mL
  Growth temperature: 37°C
  Growth strain: DH5alpha
  Copy number: High Copy
Gene/Insert
  Gene/Insert name: NM_001306129.1
  Species: H. sapiens (human)
  Mutation: repeats 6-10
  Entrez Gene: FN1 (a.k.a. CIG, ED-B, FINC, FN, FNZ, GFND, GFND2, LETS, MSF, SMDCF)
  Promoter: T7
  Cloning method: Restriction Enzyme; 5′ cloning site NdeI (not destroyed); 3′ cloning site NsiI (not destroyed)
  Sequencing primers: 5′ RSET FW (AATACGACTCACTATAGGGAG)
Terms and licenses: Academic/Nonprofit Terms; Industry Terms: Not Available to Industry
How to cite: FN207 was a gift from Kenneth Yamada (Addgene plasmid # 50497 ; http://n2t.net/addgene:50497 ; RRID:Addgene_50497)
